Addgene plasmid #173139: pDONR221-kcnj11
Purpose: This gene was cloned into the gateway middle entry vector. It can be used for generating antisense riboprobe or gene expression using a gateway system.
Depositing lab: GuangJun Zhang. Depositing organization: Purdue University. Publication: Evolution of inwardly rectifying potassium channels and their gene expression in zebrafish embryos. Silic MR, Murata SH, Park SJ, Zhang G. Dev Dyn. 2021 Sep 23. doi: 10.1002/dvdy.425. PubMed 34558132.
Backbone
  Vector backbone: pDONR221
  Backbone manufacturer: Invitrogen
  Backbone size w/o insert (bp): 2550
  Total vector size (bp): 3696
  Vector type: PCR cloning vector
Growth in bacteria
  Bacterial resistance: Kanamycin, 50 μg/mL
  Growth temperature: 37°C
  Growth strain: DH5alpha
  Copy number: High Copy
Gene/Insert
  Gene/Insert name: kcnj11 (alt name: Kir6.2)
  Species: D. rerio (zebrafish)
  Insert size (bp): 1146
  GenBank ID: NM_001039827.1
  Entrez Gene: kcnj11 (a.k.a. Kir6, kir6.2)
  Promoter: No promoter at 5 end; T7 promoter at 3 end.
  Cloning method: Gateway Cloning
  Sequencing primers: 5′ M13F; 3′ M13R
Terms and licenses: Academic/Nonprofit Terms; Industry Terms: Not Available to Industry
Depositor comments: This gene was cloned from a pool of mixed zebrafish embryos (1-3dpf) using RT-PCR.
How to cite: pDONR221-kcnj11 was a gift from GuangJun Zhang (Addgene plasmid # 173139 ; http://n2t.net/addgene:173139 ; RRID:Addgene_173139)
