[The description below was written by a language model from this plasmid's Addgene catalogue record and pLannotate feature annotations shown in this document.]
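Description:
pDONR221-kcnj11 is a Gateway entry clone built on the Invitrogen pDONR221 backbone, carrying the zebrafish (Danio rerio) kcnj11 gene, which encodes the inwardly rectifying potassium channel subunit Kir6.2. The roughly 1.1 kb insert was amplified by RT-PCR from pooled 1–3 day post-fertilisation zebrafish embryos and introduced by Gateway recombination, giving a plasmid of about 3.7 kb. It is maintained in E. coli at high copy through a ColE1/pUC-type origin and selected with kanamycin via an aminoglycoside phosphotransferase (KanR) gene. Upstream of the cloning region, rrnB T1 and T2 terminators shield the insert from read-through transcription. The short lacI and lacZα fragments in the annotation appear to be backbone remnants or sequence-similarity hits rather than functional genes.

The kcnj11 sequence sits between attL1 and attL2 sites, so it can serve as a middle entry element and be transferred by an LR Clonase reaction into any compatible destination vector that supplies a promoter and other expression elements. The entry clone has no promoter at the 5′ end of the insert and is not an expression construct. A T7 promoter lies just beyond attL2 on the opposite strand, pointing back into the gene, so in vitro transcription with T7 RNA polymerase yields antisense RNA. This matches the two stated uses: generating antisense riboprobes, for example to map kcnj11 expression in zebrafish embryos by in situ hybridisation, and acting as a source clone for Gateway-based expression constructs. The automated annotation labels the coding region by similarity to the rat Kcnj11 protein and covers only part of the insert, but the catalogue entry identifies it as the zebrafish orthologue.
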