Features (pLannotate 1.2.2; 10 found; start..end, strand, type, name):
    121..213     +  CDS            lacI (fragment): lac repressor; lacI; The lac repressor binds to the lac operator to inhibit transcription in E. coli. This inhibition can be relieved by adding lactose or isopropyl-β-D-thiogalactopyranoside (IPTG).
    268..295     -  terminator     rrnB T2 terminator: transcription terminator T2 from the E. coli rrnB gene
    427..470     +  terminator     rrnB T1 terminator: Escherichia coli rrnB; transcription terminator T1 from the E. coli rrnB gene
    517..553     -  CDS            lacZα (fragment): LacZα fragment of β-galactosidase; lacZ fragment
    569..668     +  protein_bind   attL1: mutant version of attL; recombination site for the Gateway® LR reaction LR Clonase™
    674..1723    +  CDS            Kcnj11 (fragment): KCJ11_RAT - Experimental evidence at protein level: Swiss-Prot protein existence level 1. This receptor is controlled by G proteins. Inward rectifier potassium channels are characterized by a greater tendency to allow potassium to flow into the cell rather than out of it. Their voltage dependence is regulated by the concentration of extracellular potassium; as external potassium is raised, the voltage range of the channel opening shifts to more positive voltages. The inward rectification is mainly due to the blockage of outward current by internal magnesium. Can be blocked by extracellular bar
   1821..1920    -  protein_bind   attL2: mutant version of attL; recombination site for the Gateway® LR reaction LR Clonase™
   1938..1956    -  promoter       T7 promoter: promoter for bacteriophage T7 RNA polymerase
   2090..2899    +  CDS            KanR: aminoglycoside phosphotransferase; aph(3')-Ia; confers resistance to kanamycin in bacteria or G418 (Geneticin®) in eukaryotes
   3046..3634    +  rep_origin     ori: high-copy-number ColE1/pMB1/pBR322/pUC origin of replication
>Addgene plasmid #173139 | pDONR221-kcnj11 | addgene full sequence | sequence record 343178 | Addgene NGS Result
CTTTCCTGCGTTATCCCCTGATTCTGTGGATAACCGTATTACCGCCTTTGAGTGAGCTGATACCGCTCGC
CGCAGCCGAACGACCGAGCGCAGCGAGTCAGTGAGCGAGGAAGCGGAAGAGCGCCCAATACGCAAACCGC
CTCTCCCCGCGCGTTGGCCGATTCATTAATGCAGCTGGCACGACAGGTTTCCCGACTGGAAAGCGGGCAG
TGAGCGCAACGCAATTAATACGCGTACCGCTAGCCAGGAAGAGTTTGTAGAAACGCAAAAAGGCCATCCG
TCAGGATGGCCTTCTGCTTAGTTTGATGCCTGGCAGTTTATGGCGGGCGTCCTGCCCGCCACCCTCCGGG
CCGTTGCTTCACAACGTTCAAATCCGCTCCCGGCGGATTTGTCCTACTCAGGAGAGCGTTCACCGACAAA
CAACAGATAAAACGAAAGGCCCAGTCTTCCGACTGAGCCTTTCGTTTTATTTGATGCCTGGCAGTTCCCT
ACTCTCGCGTTAACGCTAGCATGGATGTTTTCCCAGTCACGACGTTGTAAAACGACGGCCAGTCTTAAGC
TCGGGCCCCAAATAATGATTTTATTTTGACTGATAGTGACCTGTTCGTTGCAACAAATTGATGAGCAATG
CTTTTTTATAATGCCAACTTTGTACAAAAAAGCAGGCTTCACCATGTTGTCCAGAAAAGGACTCATTCCC
GAGGATTATTTGTTGACTCGGTTGGCGGAGGATGTGTTACAGCCAAAATTCAAGACTAAACAGCGGAAAG
CGCGATTCGTCGCCAAAAACGGAACGTGCAACGTCGCGCACACGAACATTCGCGAACAGGGACGGTTTCT
ACAGGACGTGTTCACCACTTTGGTGGATCTGAAATGGCTTCATACTCTGGTGATCTTCACCATGTCCTTC
CTGTGCAGTTGGCTTTTGTTCGGGATGATCTGGTGGCTGATCGCCTTCGCGCACGGAGACCTGGATTTGA
AAGGCGAGGACTTTGTGCCGTGCGTAACGGACATCCACTCGTTCTCCTCCGCCTTTCTGTTCTCCATCGA
GGTGCAGGTGACCATCGGCTTCGGAGGACGGATGATCACGGAGGAATGCGTTTCGGCCATCGTCATACTT
ATTCTTCAGAACATAGTGGGTCTTGTGATAAACGCCATCATGTTAGGATGCATCTTCATGAAAACGGCGC
AAGCAAACCGGCGAGCGGAAACGCTCATCTTCAGCAAACACGCGGTGATAACTGTCCGAAACAACAAGCT
GTGCTTCATGTTTCGCCTTGGTGACCTGAGGAAGAGCATGATTATCAGTGCCACCGTCCACATGCAGGTG
GTACGAAAGACCGTCACCAGCGAAGGCGAGATGGTGCCTTTGGACCAGATAGACATCCAGATGGACAACC
CGGTGGGCACCAACAGCATCTTTCTGGTGTCCCCCCTCATCATCAGTCACACCATTGACAAAAACAGCCC
TCTGTATGATCTGTCCGCGGACGATTTACTGCATGAGGACATCGAGGTGATTGTCGTCCTGGAAGGGGTC
GTGGAGACCACCGGCATCACCACTCAAGCGAGGACCTCTTACCTGTCCGAGGAGATTTTATGGGGTCATA
GGTTTGTGCCTACGGTGTCTGAGGAGGACGGGATGTATGCTGTGGACTACTCGAAGTTTGGAAACACGGT
TAAAGTGGCGACGCCGAACAGCAGTGCGCGGACTCTCGAGGAAGCGGGAGGGATGGAGAGGTTCAAACTG
CAGGAGACCAGCGGCGCATGCGCAGCAGTGAGGAGAAGAGTCAAACACCCAAACACCAAAGAAATGTGAG
ACCCAGCTTTCTTGTACAAAGTTGGCATTATAAGAAAGCATTGCTTATCAATTTGTTGCAACGAACAGGT
CACTATCAGTCAAAATAAAATCATTATTTGCCATCCAGCTGATATCCCCTATAGTGAGTCGTATTACATG
GTCATAGCTGTTTCCTGGCAGCTCTGGCCCGTGTCTCAAAATCTCTGATGTTACATTGCACAAGATAAAA
ATATATCATCATGAACAATAAAACTGTCTGCTTACATAAACAGTAATACAAGGGGTGTTATGAGCCATAT
TCAACGGGAAACGTCGAGGCCGCGATTAAATTCCAACATGGATGCTGATTTATATGGGTATAAATGGGCT
CGCGATAATGTCGGGCAATCAGGTGCGACAATCTATCGCTTGTATGGGAAGCCCGATGCGCCAGAGTTGT
TTCTGAAACATGGCAAAGGTAGCGTTGCCAATGATGTTACAGATGAGATGGTCAGACTAAACTGGCTGAC
GGAATTTATGCCTCTTCCGACCATCAAGCATTTTATCCGTACTCCTGATGATGCATGGTTACTCACCACT
GCGATCCCCGGAAAAACAGCATTCCAGGTATTAGAAGAATATCCTGATTCAGGTGAAAATATTGTTGATG
CGCTGGCAGTGTTCCTGCGCCGGTTGCATTCGATTCCTGTTTGTAATTGTCCTTTTAACAGCGATCGCGT
ATTTCGTCTCGCTCAGGCGCAATCACGAATGAATAACGGTTTGGTTGATGCGAGTGATTTTGATGACGAG
CGTAATGGCTGGCCTGTTGAACAAGTCTGGAAAGAAATGCATAAACTTTTGCCATTCTCACCGGATTCAG
TCGTCACTCATGGTGATTTCTCACTTGATAACCTTATTTTTGACGAGGGGAAATTAATAGGTTGTATTGA
TGTTGGACGAGTCGGAATCGCAGACCGATACCAGGATCTTGCCATCCTATGGAACTGCCTCGGTGAGTTT
TCTCCTTCATTACAGAAACGGCTTTTTCAAAAATATGGTATTGATAATCCTGATATGAATAAATTGCAGT
TTCATTTGATGCTCGATGAGTTTTTCTAATCAGAATTGGTTAATTGGTTGTAACACTGGCAGAGCATTAC
GCTGACTTGACGGGACGGCGCAAGCTCATGACCAAAATCCCTTAACGTGAGTTACGCGTCGTTCCACTGA
GCGTCAGACCCCGTAGAAAAGATCAAAGGATCTTCTTGAGATCCTTTTTTTCTGCGCGTAATCTGCTGCT
TGCAAACAAAAAAACCACCGCTACCAGCGGTGGTTTGTTTGCCGGATCAAGAGCTACCAACTCTTTTTCC
GAAGGTAACTGGCTTCAGCAGAGCGCAGATACCAAATACTGTTCTTCTAGTGTAGCCGTAGTTAGGCCAC
CACTTCAAGAACTCTGTAGCACCGCCTACATACCTCGCTCTGCTAATCCTGTTACCAGTGGCTGCTGCCA
GTGGCGATAAGTCGTGTCTTACCGGGTTGGACTCAAGACGATAGTTACCGGATAAGGCGCAGCGGTCGGG
CTGAACGGGGGGTTCGTGCACACAGCCCAGCTTGGAGCGAACGACCTACACCGAACTGAGATACCTACAG
CGTGAGCTATGAGAAAGCGCCACGCTTCCCGAAGGGAGAAAGGCGGACAGGTATCCGGTAAGCGGCAGGG
TCGGAACAGGAGAGCGCACGAGGGAGCTTCCAGGGGGAAACGCCTGGTATCTTTATAGTCCTGTCGGGTT
TCGCCACCTCTGACTTGAGCGTCGATTTTTGTGATGCTCGTCAGGGGGGCGGAGCCTATGGAAAAACGCC
AGCAACGCGGCCTTTTTACGGTTCCTGGCCTTTTGCTGGCCTTTTGCTCACATGTT
