>Addgene plasmid #173139 | pDONR221-kcnj11 | depositor partial sequence | sequence record 335962 | M13R
GGCAAATAATGATTTTATTTTGACTGATAGTGACCTGTTCGTTGCAACAAATTGATAAGCAATGCTTTCT
TATAATGCCAACTTTGTACAAGAAAGCTGGGTCTCACATTTCTTTGGTGTTTGGGTGTTTGACTCTTCTC
CTCACTGCTGCGCATGCGCCGCTGGTCTCCTGCAGTTTGAACCTCTCCATCCCTCCCGCTTCCTCGAGAG
TCCGCGCACTGCTGTTCGGCGTCGCCACTTTAACCGTGTTTCCAAACTTCGAGTAGTCCACAGCATACAT
CCCGTCCTCCTCAGACACCGTAGGCACAAACCTATGACCCCATAAAATCTCCTCGGACAGGTAAGAGGTC
CTCGCTTGAGTGGTGATGCCGGTGGTCTCCACGACCCCTTCCAGGACGACAATCACCTCGATGTCCTCAT
GCAGTAAATCGTCCGCGGACAGATCATACAGAGGGCTGTTTTTGTCAATGGTGTGACTGATGATGAGGGG
GGACACCAGAAAGATGCTGTTGGTGCCCACCGGGTTGTCCATCTGGATGTCTATCTGGTCCAAAGGCACC
ATCTCGCCTTCGCTGGTGACGGTCTTTCGTACCACCTGCATGTGGACGGTGGCACTGATAATCATGCTCT
TCCTCAGGTCACCAAGGCGAAACATGAAGCACAGCTTGTTGTTTCGGACAGTTATCACCGCGTGTTTGCT
GAAGATGAGCGTTTCCGCTCGCCGGTTTGCTTGCGCCGTTTTCATGAA
